Addgene plasmid #236114: TRE-PFE3-HA
Purpose: Tet inducible PFE3 for ablating excitatory synapses.
Depositing lab: Don Arnold. Depositing organization: University of Southern California. Publication: A toolbox for ablating excitatory and inhibitory synapses. Bareghamyan A, Deng C, Daoudi S, Yadav SC, Lu X, Zhang W, Campbell RE, Kramer RH, Chenoweth DM, Arnold DB. eLife. 2025 Apr 29;13:RP103757. doi: 10.7554/eLife.103757. PubMed 40298577.
Backbone
  Vector backbone: pTRE
  Vector type: Mammalian Expression
Growth in bacteria
  Bacterial resistance: Ampicillin, 100 μg/mL
  Growth temperature: 37°C
  Growth strain: DH5alpha
  Copy number: Unknown
Gene/Insert
  Gene/Insert name: PFE3-HA
Terms and licenses: Academic/Nonprofit Terms; Industry Terms: Not Available to Industry
Depositor comments: Please visit https://doi.org/10.1101/2024.09.23.614589 for bioRxiv preprint.
How to cite: TRE-PFE3-HA was a gift from Don Arnold (Addgene plasmid # 236114 ; http://n2t.net/addgene:236114 ; RRID:Addgene_236114)
