[The description below was written by a language model from this plasmid's Addgene catalogue record and pLannotate feature annotations shown in this document.]
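Description:
TRE-PFE3-HA is a 5.7 kb mammalian expression plasmid built on a pTRE backbone that places the synapse-ablating protein PFE3 under tetracycline-inducible control. It is propagated in E. coli through a high-copy ColE1/pUC-type origin and selected with ampicillin via the β-lactamase gene and its native promoter. No mammalian selection marker is annotated. The backbone also carries remnants of earlier cloning vectors, including lac promoter/operator elements, a T3 promoter, an SV40 origin and SV40 and β-globin polyadenylation signals.

Expression is driven by a third-generation Tet-responsive TRE3G promoter, which is essentially silent on its own. It is activated when a Tet-On 3G-type transactivator, supplied from a separate construct, binds in the presence of doxycycline. The annotated open reading frame begins with a segment matched to fibronectin, consistent with a fibronectin-scaffold binding domain. This is followed by an HA epitope tag and a fragment of mouse Mdm2, an E3 ubiquitin ligase. This layout suggests a targeting domain fused to ligase activity that marks a synaptic protein for proteasomal degradation, although the record does not name the target and describes the purpose only as ablating excitatory synapses. A further downstream segment with similarity to protocadherin-10 is annotated, but its role is not explained in the record. After the coding region come a chimeric intron, a WPRE that enhances transcript stability and expression, and a bovine growth hormone polyadenylation signal.

The plasmid is intended for temporally controlled, inducible removal of excitatory synapses in transfected cells, with the HA tag allowing immunodetection of the expressed protein.
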