Features (pLannotate 1.2.2; 24 found; start..end, strand, type, name):
      5..27      +  enhancer       CMV enhancer (fragment): human cytomegalovirus immediate early enhancer
     31..409     +  promoter       TRE3G promoter: 3rd-generation Tet-responsive promoter that can be activated by binding of Tet-On® 3G
    378..689     +  CDS            FINC_PLEWA (fragment): Experimental evidence at transcript level: Swiss-Prot protein existence level 2. Fibronectins bind cell surfaces and various compounds including collagen, fibrin, heparin, DNA, and actin. Fibronectins are involved in cell adhesion, cell motility, opsonization, wound healing, and maintenance of cell shape. May be involved in osteoblast compaction (By similarity). From Pleurodeles waltl (Iberian ribbed newt).
    696..722     +  CDS            3xHA (fragment): three tandem HA epitope tags
    738..863     +  CDS            Mdm2 (fragment): MDM2_MOUSE - Experimental evidence at protein level: Swiss-Prot protein existence level 1. E3 ubiquitin-protein ligase that mediates ubiquitination of p53/TP53, leading to its degradation by the proteasome (PubMed:15195100, PubMed:21804542). Inhibits p53/TP53- and p73/TP73- mediated cell cycle arrest and apoptosis by binding its transcriptional activation domain (By similarity). Also acts as a ubiquitin ligase E3 toward itself, ARRB1 and ARBB2 (PubMed:11588219). Permits the nuclear export of p53/TP53 (By similarity). Promotes proteasome-dependent ubiquitin-independent degradation of retinoblas
   1299..1595    +  CDS            PCDH10 (fragment): PCD10_HUMAN - Also known as KIAA1400. Experimental evidence at protein level: Swiss-Prot protein existence level 1. Potential calcium-dependent cell-adhesion protein. From Homo sapiens (Human).
   1624..1756    +  intron         chimeric intron: chimera between introns from human β-globin and immunoglobulin heavy chain genes
   1765..2353    +  misc_feature   WPRE: woodchuck hepatitis virus posttranscriptional regulatory element
   2357..2373    +  misc_feature   MCS (fragment): pUC18/19 multiple cloning site
   2386..2497    +  polyA_signal   bGH poly(A) signal: bovine growth hormone polyadenylation signal
   2593..2611    -  promoter       T3 promoter: promoter for bacteriophage T3 RNA polymerase
   2670..2744    +  CDS            HBB (fragment): HBB_PONPY - Experimental evidence at transcript level: Swiss-Prot protein existence level 2. Involved in oxygen transport from the lung to the various peripheral tissues. From Pongo pygmaeus (Bornean orangutan).
   2819..2874    +  polyA_signal   β-globin poly(A) signal: rabbit β-globin polyadenylation signal (Gil and Proudfoot, 1987)
   3259..3275    -  protein_bind   lac operator: The lac repressor binds to the lac operator to inhibit transcription in E. coli. This inhibition can be relieved by adding lactose or isopropyl-β-D-thiogalactopyranoside (IPTG). lac repressor encoded by lacI
   3283..3313    -  promoter       lac promoter: promoter for the E. coli lac operon
   3328..3349    -  protein_bind   CAP binding site: CAP binding activates transcription in the presence of cAMP. E. coli catabolite activator protein
   3362..3401    -  CDS            lacI (fragment): lac repressor; lacI; The lac repressor binds to the lac operator to inhibit transcription in E. coli. This inhibition can be relieved by adding lactose or isopropyl-β-D-thiogalactopyranoside (IPTG).
   3408..3430    +  promoter       SV40 promoter (fragment): SV40 enhancer and early promoter
   3454..3589    +  rep_origin     SV40 ori: SV40 origin of replication
   3609..3743    +  polyA_signal   SV40 poly(A) signal: SV40 polyadenylation signal
   3745..3799    -  CDS            lacI (fragment): lac repressor; lacI; The lac repressor binds to the lac operator to inhibit transcription in E. coli. This inhibition can be relieved by adding lactose or isopropyl-β-D-thiogalactopyranoside (IPTG).
   3982..4570    -  rep_origin     ori: high-copy-number ColE1/pMB1/pBR322/pUC origin of replication
   4741..5601    -  CDS            AmpR: β-lactamase; bla; confers resistance to ampicillin, carbenicillin, and related antibiotics
   5602..5706    -  promoter       AmpR promoter: bla
>Addgene plasmid #236114 | TRE-PFE3-HA | addgene full sequence | sequence record 477568 | Addgene NGS Result
GGTCGACATTGATTATTGACTAGTTATCTCGAGTTTACTCCCTATCAGTGATAGAGAACGTATGAAGAGT
TTACTCCCTATCAGTGATAGAGAACGTATGCAGACTTTACTCCCTATCAGTGATAGAGAACGTATAAGGA
GTTTACTCCCTATCAGTGATAGAGAACGTATGACCAGTTTACTCCCTATCAGTGATAGAGAACGTATCTA
CAGTTTACTCCCTATCAGTGATAGAGAACGTATATCCAGTTTACTCCCTATCAGTGATAGAGAACGTATA
AGCTTTAGGCGTGTACGGTGGGCGCCTATAAAAGCAGAGCTCGTTTAGTGAACCGTCAGATCGCCTGGAG
CAATTCCACAACACTTTTGTCTTATACCAACTTTCCGTACCACTTCCTACCCTCGTAAAGTCGACACCGG
GGCCCATGCTCGAAGTCAAGGAAGCATCACCAACCAGCATCCAGATCAGCTGGGTGCTCCACTTGCGCCA
CGTTCGCTACTACCGCATCACCTACGGTGAAACTGGTGGCAATAGCCCTGTCCAGGAATTCACCGTGCCT
GGCAGCAAGTCCACTGCTACCATCAGCGGCCTGAAACCTGGTGTCGACTATACCATCACGGTGTACGCCG
TCACGATCTTCAGCGCCTACCGCTCCGCCTGGCCGCCGATCTCCATCAACTACCGCACCACCGGTTACCC
ATACGATGTTCCAGATTACGCTGGTGGAAGCACGCGTTGTGTGATTTGCCAGGGGCGGCCTAAAAATGGT
TGCATTGTTCACGGCAAAACCGGACACCTGATGTCATGTTTCACGTGTGCAAAGGCACTAGCTGCGGCGA
ATGCGCCCTGCCCCGTGTGCAGAGCTAGCAAGCTCTCAGGTGGCGGAGGGAGCGGAGGAGGTGGCTCTGG
AGGTGGTGGCTCAGCTGAAGCATGGTACAATCTGGGAAACGCTTATTACAAGCAGGGCGACTATCAAAAA
GCCATTGAGTATTACCAAAAGGCTCTTGAGCTAGACCCTAATAACGCCGAAGCGTGGTATAACCTAGGCA
ACGCATATTACAAGCAGGGAGACTACCAAAAGGCAATCGAATATTACCAGAAGGCACTCGAACTGGACCC
AAATAACGCAGAGGCTTGGTATAATCTGGGAAACGCCTACTATAAACAGGGTGACTACCAAAAGGCGATA
GAGGACTATCAGAAGGCCTTGGAGCTCGATCCGAACAATCTGCAACGTAGTGCTGGTGGCGGAGGGTCTG
GTGGAGGAGGCTCAGGAGGAGGTGGCGCATCAGGTACCAAGAAGAAACTCAGCAAGTCAGACATCATGTT
GGTGCAGAGCGCCAATGTCCCTAGCAACCCGACCCAGGTGCCGGTAGAGGAGTCCGGAGGCTTCGGTTCC
CATCACCACAATCAGAACTATTGCTATCAGGTCTGCCTCACCCCAGAGTCCGCCAAGACCGACCTGATGT
TCTTGAAGCCCTGCAGCCCTTCCCGGAGTACAGACGCTGAGCACAATCCCTGTGGAGCCATCGTCACCGG
GTACAGCGACCAGCAACCAGACATCATTTCCAACGGAAGCATTTTGTCCAACGAGAATTAAATCGATTAT
GTCGAGGCCGCAGGTAAGTATCAAGGTTACAAGACAGGTTTAAGGAGACCAATAGAAACTGGGCTTGTCG
AGACAGAGAAGACTCTTGCGTTTCTGATAGGCACCTATTGGTCTTACTGACATCCACTTTGCCTTTCTCT
CCACAGGTGTCGACAATCAACCTCTGGATTACAAAATTTGTGAAAGATTGACTGGTATTCTTAACTATGT
TGCTCCTTTTACGCTATGTGGATACGCTGCTTTAATGCCTTTGTATCATGCTATTGCTTCCCGTATGGCT
TTCATTTTCTCCTCCTTGTATAAATCCTGGTTGCTGTCTCTTTATGAGGAGTTGTGGCCCGTTGTCAGGC
AACGTGGCGTGGTGTGCACTGTGTTTGCTGACGCAACCCCCACTGGTTGGGGCATTGCCACCACCTGTCA
GCTCCTTTCCGGGACTTTCGCTTTCCCCCTCCCTATTGCCACGGCGGAACTCATCGCCGCCTGCCTTGCC
CGCTGCTGGACAGGGGCTCGGCTGTTGGGCACTGACAATTCCGTGGTGTTGTCGGGGAAGCTGACGTCCT
TTCCATGGCTGCTCGCCTGTGTTGCCACCTGGATTCTGCGCGGGACGTCCTTCTGCTACGTCCCTTCGGC
CCTCAATCCAGCGGACCTTCCTTCCCGCGGCCTGCTGCCGGCTCTGCGGCCTCTTCCGCGTCTTCGCCTT
CGCCCTCAGACGAGTCGGATCTCCCTTTGGGCCGCCTCCCCGCCTGGAATTCGAGCTCGGTACGATCAGC
CTCGACTGTGCCTTCTAGTTGCCAGCCATCTGTTGTTTGCCCCTCCCCCGTGCCTTCCTTGACCCTGGAA
GGTGCCACTCCCACTGTCCTTTCCTAATAAAATGAGGAAATTGCATCGCATTGTCTGAGTAGGTGTCATT
CTATTCTGGGGGGTGGGGTGGGGCAGGACAGCAAGGGGGAGGATTGGGAAGACAATAGCCCAGCTTTTGT
TCCCTTTAGTGAGGGTTAATTGCGCGCTTGGCGTAATCATGGTCATAGCTGTTTCCTGTGTGAAATTGTT
ATCCGCTAATTCACTCCTCAGGTGCAGGCTGCCTATCAGAAGGTGGTGGCTGGTGTGGCCAATGCCCTGG
CTCACAAATACCACTGAGATCGATCTTTTTCCCTCTGCCAAAAATTATGGGGACATCATGAAGCCCCTTG
AGCATCTGACTTCTGGCTAATAAAGGAAATTTATTTTCATTGCAATAGTGTGTTGGAATTTTTTGTGTCT
CTCACTCGGAAGGACATATGGGAGGGCAAATCATTTAAAACATCAGAATGAGTATTTGGTTTAGAGTTTG
GCAACATATGCCCATATGCTGGCTGCCATGAACAAAGGTTGGCTATAAAGAGGTCATCAGTATATGAAAC
AGCCCCCTGCTGTCCATTCCTTATTCCATAGAAAAGCCTTGACTTGAGGTTAGATTTTTTTTATATTTTG
TTTTGTGTTATTTTTTTCTTTAACATCCCTAAAATTTTCCTTACATGTTTTACTAGCCAGATTTTTCCTC
CTCTCCTGACTACTCCCAGTCATAGCTGTCCCTCTTCTCTTATGGAGATCCCTCGACCTGCAGCCCAAGC
TTGGCGTAATCATGGTCATAGCTGTTTCCTGTGTGAAATTGTTATCCGCTCACAATTCCACACAACATAC
GAGCCGGAAGCATAAAGTGTAAAGCCTGGGGTGCCTAATGAGTGAGCTAACTCACATTAATTGCGTTGCG
CTCACTGCCCGCTTTCCAGTCGGGAAACCTGTCGTGCCAGCGGATCCGCATCTCAATTAGTCAGCAACCA
TAGTCCCGCCCCTAACTCCGCCCATCCCGCCCCTAACTCCGCCCAGTTCCGCCCATTCTCCGCCCCATGG
CTGACTAATTTTTTTTATTTATGCAGAGGCCGAGGCCGCCTCGGCCTCTGAGCTATTCCAGAAGTAGTGA
GGAGGCTTTTTTGGAGGCCTAGGCTTTTGCAAAAAGCTAACTTGTTTATTGCAGCTTATAATGGTTACAA
ATAAAGCAATAGCATCACAAATTTCACAAATAAAGCATTTTTTTCACTGCATTCTAGTTGTGGTTTGTCC
AAACTCATCAATGTATCTTATCATGTCTGGATCCGCTGCATTAATGAATCGGCCAACGCGCGGGGAGAGG
CGGTTTGCGTATTGGGCGCTCTTCCGCTTCCTCGCTCACTGACTCGCTGCGCTCGGTCGTTCGGCTGCGG
CGAGCGGTATCAGCTCACTCAAAGGCGGTAATACGGTTATCCACAGAATCAGGGGATAACGCAGGAAAGA
ACATGTGAGCAAAAGGCCAGCAAAAGGCCAGGAACCGTAAAAAGGCCGCGTTGCTGGCGTTTTTCCATAG
GCTCCGCCCCCCTGACGAGCATCACAAAAATCGACGCTCAAGTCAGAGGTGGCGAAACCCGACAGGACTA
TAAAGATACCAGGCGTTTCCCCCTGGAAGCTCCCTCGTGCGCTCTCCTGTTCCGACCCTGCCGCTTACCG
GATACCTGTCCGCCTTTCTCCCTTCGGGAAGCGTGGCGCTTTCTCATAGCTCACGCTGTAGGTATCTCAG
TTCGGTGTAGGTCGTTCGCTCCAAGCTGGGCTGTGTGCACGAACCCCCCGTTCAGCCCGACCGCTGCGCC
TTATCCGGTAACTATCGTCTTGAGTCCAACCCGGTAAGACACGACTTATCGCCACTGGCAGCAGCCACTG
GTAACAGGATTAGCAGAGCGAGGTATGTAGGCGGTGCTACAGAGTTCTTGAAGTGGTGGCCTAACTACGG
CTACACTAGAAGAACAGTATTTGGTATCTGCGCTCTGCTGAAGCCAGTTACCTTCGGAAAAAGAGTTGGT
AGCTCTTGATCCGGCAAACAAACCACCGCTGGTAGCGGTGGTTTTTTTGTTTGCAAGCAGCAGATTACGC
GCAGAAAAAAAGGATCTCAAGAAGATCCTTTGATCTTTTCTACGGGGTCTGACGCTCAGTGGAACGAAAA
CTCACGTTAAGGGATTTTGGTCATGAGATTATCAAAAAGGATCTTCACCTAGATCCTTTTAAATTAAAAA
TGAAGTTTTAAATCAATCTAAAGTATATATGAGTAAACTTGGTCTGACAGTTACCAATGCTTAATCAGTG
AGGCACCTATCTCAGCGATCTGTCTATTTCGTTCATCCATAGTTGCCTGACTCCCCGTCGTGTAGATAAC
TACGATACGGGAGGGCTTACCATCTGGCCCCAGTGCTGCAATGATACCGCGAGACCCACGCTCACCGGCT
CCAGATTTATCAGCAATAAACCAGCCAGCCGGAAGGGCCGAGCGCAGAAGTGGTCCTGCAACTTTATCCG
CCTCCATCCAGTCTATTAATTGTTGCCGGGAAGCTAGAGTAAGTAGTTCGCCAGTTAATAGTTTGCGCAA
CGTTGTTGCCATTGCTACAGGCATCGTGGTGTCACGCTCGTCGTTTGGTATGGCTTCATTCAGCTCCGGT
TCCCAACGATCAAGGCGAGTTACATGATCCCCCATGTTGTGCAAAAAAGCGGTTAGCTCCTTCGGTCCTC
CGATCGTTGTCAGAAGTAAGTTGGCCGCAGTGTTATCACTCATGGTTATGGCAGCACTGCATAATTCTCT
TACTGTCATGCCATCCGTAAGATGCTTTTCTGTGACTGGTGAGTACTCAACCAAGTCATTCTGAGAATAG
TGTATGCGGCGACCGAGTTGCTCTTGCCCGGCGTCAATACGGGATAATACCGCGCCACATAGCAGAACTT
TAAAAGTGCTCATCATTGGAAAACGTTCTTCGGGGCGAAAACTCTCAAGGATCTTACCGCTGTTGAGATC
CAGTTCGATGTAACCCACTCGTGCACCCAACTGATCTTCAGCATCTTTTACTTTCACCAGCGTTTCTGGG
TGAGCAAAAACAGGAAGGCAAAATGCCGCAAAAAAGGGAATAAGGGCGACACGGAAATGTTGAATACTCA
TACTCTTCCTTTTTCAATATTATTGAAGCATTTATCAGGGTTATTGTCTCATGAGCGGATACATATTTGA
ATGTATTTAGAAAAATAAACAAATAGGGGTTCCGCGCACATTTCCCCGAAAAGTGCCACCTG
